Addgene plasmid #233686: pAIP4
Purpose: Cloning vector with an N-terminal fusion of 10x His-tagged SUMO-1, followed by a Golden Gate assembly site for seamless insertion.
Depositing lab: Christopher Bahl. Depositing organization: AI Proteins. Publication: Facile, high-throughput protein purification enabled by high-efficiency protease elution. Cárcamo Noriega EN, Truebridge IS, Teets FD 3rd, Bowman JW 3rd, Rodriguez N, Howard TA, Bahl CD. Protein Sci. 2026 Sep;35(9):e70746. doi: 10.1002/pro.70746. PubMed 42555168.
Backbone
  Vector backbone: pET29b
Growth in bacteria
  Bacterial resistance: Kanamycin, 50 μg/mL
  Growth temperature: 37°C
  Growth strain: DH5alpha
  Copy number: High Copy
Gene/Insert
  Gene/Insert name: Smt3
  Entrez Gene: SMT3 (a.k.a. YDR510W)
  Promoter: T7
  Tag / fusion protein: HisTag (N terminal on insert)
  Cloning method: Restriction Enzyme; 5′ cloning site NdeI (not destroyed); 3′ cloning site XhoI (not destroyed)
  Sequencing primers: 5′ T7; 3′ T7-term
Terms and licenses: Academic/Nonprofit Terms; Industry Terms
How to cite: pAIP4 was a gift from Christopher Bahl (Addgene plasmid # 233686 ; http://n2t.net/addgene:233686 ; RRID:Addgene_233686)
