[The description below was written by a language model from this plasmid's Addgene catalogue record and pLannotate feature annotations shown in this document.]
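Description:
pAIP4 is a bacterial expression and cloning vector built on the pET29b backbone, designed to produce proteins in E. coli as N-terminal His-SUMO fusions. It is selected with kanamycin (an aph(3')-Ia KanR cassette) and replicates from a ColE1/pMB1-type origin. The catalogue lists it as high copy, although the annotated backbone also retains the rop gene and the bom mobility region typical of pBR322-derived pET vectors. An f1 origin is present, along with short remnants of the tetracycline resistance gene flanking the lacI region that are non-functional backbone leftovers.

The expression cassette follows the standard pET layout: a T7 promoter with an adjacent lac operator, the T7 gene 10 ribosome binding site, and a T7 terminator, with a plasmid-borne lacI gene providing repression. Expression therefore requires a host supplying T7 RNA polymerase and is inducible with IPTG. Downstream of the RBS lies a polyhistidine tag (10x His according to the record; only a fragment is picked up by the annotation) fused to yeast Smt3, the Saccharomyces cerevisiae SUMO homologue, which the purpose statement refers to as SUMO-1. This is followed by a Golden Gate assembly site for seamless insertion of a coding sequence. That site is not itself annotated in the feature table, and the type IIS enzyme used is not stated. The His-SUMO insert is recorded as cloned between NdeI and XhoI, and downstream of the insertion region the table shows a second His-tag fragment, probably the backbone's C-terminal tag, before the terminator.

The associated work concerns high-throughput protein purification with protease elution, consistent with capturing fusions through the His tag and releasing the target by SUMO protease cleavage after Smt3.
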