Features (pLannotate 1.2.2; 20 found; start..end, strand, type, name):
     19..36      +  CDS            9xHis (fragment): 9xHis affinity tag
     46..95      +  CDS            SET1 (fragment): solubility-enhancement tag derived from T7 phage gene 10B
    103..150     +  terminator     T7 terminator: transcription terminator for bacteriophage T7 RNA polymerase
    187..615     +  rep_origin     f1 ori (sequence partly withheld): f1 bacteriophage origin of replication; arrow indicates direction of (+) strand synthesis
    668..725     +  promoter       AmpR promoter (fragment): bla
    734..1549    -  CDS            KanR: aminoglycoside phosphotransferase; aph(3')-Ia; confers resistance to kanamycin in bacteria or G418 (Geneticin®) in eukaryotes
   1671..2259    +  rep_origin     ori: high-copy-number ColE1/pMB1/pBR322/pUC origin of replication
   2445..2584    -  misc_feature   bom: basis of mobility region from pBR322
   2686..2877    -  CDS            rop: Rop protein, which maintains plasmids at low copy number; rop
   2894..3274    +  CDS            YPB1_ECOLX: Protein predicted: Swiss-Prot protein existence level 4. From Escherichia coli.
   3346..3637    -  CDS            TcR (fragment): tetracycline efflux protein; tet; confers resistance to tetracycline
   3652..3673    -  protein_bind   CAP binding site: CAP binding activates transcription in the presence of cAMP. E. coli catabolite activator protein
   3686..4768    -  CDS            lacI: lac repressor; lacI; The lac repressor binds to the lac operator to inhibit transcription in E. coli. This inhibition can be relieved by adding lactose or isopropyl-β-D-thiogalactopyranoside (IPTG).
   4769..4846    -  promoter       lacI promoter: lacI
   4854..5133    -  CDS            TcR (fragment): tetracycline efflux protein; tet; confers resistance to tetracycline
   5159..5177    +  promoter       T7 promoter: promoter for bacteriophage T7 RNA polymerase
   5178..5202    +  protein_bind   lac operator: The lac repressor binds to the lac operator to inhibit transcription in E. coli. This inhibition can be relieved by adding lactose or isopropyl-β-D-thiogalactopyranoside (IPTG). lac repressor encoded by lacI
   5217..5239    +  RBS            RBS: efficient ribosome binding site from bacteriophage T7 gene 10 (Olins and Rangwala, 1989)
   5271..5290    +  CDS            7xHis (fragment): 6xHis affinity tag
   5298..5594    +  CDS            SMT3: SMT3_YEAST - Experimental evidence at protein level: Swiss-Prot protein existence level 1. Not known; suppressor of MIF2 mutations. From Saccharomyces cerevisiae (strain ATCC 204508 / S288c) (Baker's yeast).
>Addgene plasmid #233686 | pAIP4 | addgene full sequence | sequence record 468017 | Addgene NGS Result
GGTTCGTAATGACTCGAGCACCACCACCACCACCACTGAGATCCGGCTGCTAACAAAGCCCGAAAGGAAG
CTGAGTTGGCTGCTGCCACCGCTGAGCAATAACTAGCATAACCCCTTGGGGCCTCTAAACGGGTCTTGAG
GGGTTTTTTGCTGAAAGGAGGAACTATATCCGGATTGGCGAATGGG
[124 nt withheld, positions 187-310]
C
[91 nt withheld, positions 312-402]
A
[49 nt withheld, positions 404-452]
CCTTTGACGTTGGAGTCCACGTTCTTT
[37 nt withheld, positions 480-516]
ACCCTATCTCGGTCTATTCTTTTGATTTATAAGGGATTTTGCCGATTTCGGCCTATTGGTTAAAAAATGA
GCTGATTTAACAAAAATTTAACGCGAATTTTAACAAAATATTAACGCTTACAATTTAGGTGGCACTTTTC
GGGGAAATGTGCGCGGAACCCCTATTTGTTTATTTTTCTAAATACATTCAAATATGTATCCGCTCATGAA
TTAATTCTTAGAAAAACTCATCGAGCATCAAATGAAACTGCAATTTATTCATATCAGGATTATCAATACC
ATATTTTTGAAAAAGCCGTTTCTGTAATGAAGGAGAAAACTCACCGAGGCAGTTCCATAGGATGGCAAGA
TCCTGGTATCGGTCTGCGATTCCGACTCGTCCAACATCAATACAACCTATTAATTTCCCCTCGTCAAAAA
TAAGGTTATCAAGTGAGAAATCACCATGAGTGACGACTGAATCCGGTGAGAATGGCAAAAGTTTATGCAT
TTCTTTCCAGACTTGTTCAACAGGCCAGCCATTACGCTCGTCATCAAAATCACTCGCATCAACCAAACCG
TTATTCATTCGTGATTGCGCCTGAGCGAGACGAAATACGCGATCGCTGTTAAAAGGACAATTACAAACAG
GAATCGAATGCAACCGGCGCAGGAACACTGCCAGCGCATCAACAATATTTTCACCTGAATCAGGATATTC
TTCTAATACCTGGAATGCTGTTTTCCCGGGGATCGCAGTGGTGAGTAACCATGCATCATCAGGAGTACGG
ATAAAATGCTTGATGGTCGGAAGAGGCATAAATTCCGTCAGCCAGTTTAGTCTGACCATCTCATCTGTAA
CATCATTGGCAACGCTACCTTTGCCATGTTTCAGAAACAACTCTGGCGCATCGGGCTTCCCATACAATCG
ATAGATTGTCGCACCTGATTGCCCGACATTATCGCGAGCCCATTTATACCCATATAAATCAGCATCCATG
TTGGAATTTAATCGCGGCCTAGAGCAAGACGTTTCCCGTTGAATATGGCTCATAACACCCCTTGTATTAC
TGTTTATGTAAGCAGACAGTTTTATTGTTCATGACCAAAATCCCTTAACGTGAGTTTTCGTTCCACTGAG
CGTCAGACCCCGTAGAAAAGATCAAAGGATCTTCTTGAGATCCTTTTTTTCTGCGCGTAATCTGCTGCTT
GCAAACAAAAAAACCACCGCTACCAGCGGTGGTTTGTTTGCCGGATCAAGAGCTACCAACTCTTTTTCCG
AAGGTAACTGGCTTCAGCAGAGCGCAGATACCAAATACTGTCCTTCTAGTGTAGCCGTAGTTAGGCCACC
ACTTCAAGAACTCTGTAGCACCGCCTACATACCTCGCTCTGCTAATCCTGTTACCAGTGGCTGCTGCCAG
TGGCGATAAGTCGTGTCTTACCGGGTTGGACTCAAGACGATAGTTACCGGATAAGGCGCAGCGGTCGGGC
TGAACGGGGGGTTCGTGCACACAGCCCAGCTTGGAGCGAACGACCTACACCGAACTGAGATACCTACAGC
GTGAGCTATGAGAAAGCGCCACGCTTCCCGAAGGGAGAAAGGCGGACAGGTATCCGGTAAGCGGCAGGGT
CGGAACAGGAGAGCGCACGAGGGAGCTTCCAGGGGGAAACGCCTGGTATCTTTATAGTCCTGTCGGGTTT
CGCCACCTCTGACTTGAGCGTCGATTTTTGTGATGCTCGTCAGGGGGGCGGAGCCTATGGAAAAACGCCA
GCAACGCGGCCTTTTTACGGTTCCTGGCCTTTTGCTGGCCTTTTGCTCACATGTTCTTTCCTGCGTTATC
CCCTGATTCTGTGGATAACCGTATTACCGCCTTTGAGTGAGCTGATACCGCTCGCCGCAGCCGAACGACC
GAGCGCAGCGAGTCAGTGAGCGAGGAAGCGGAAGAGCGCCTGATGCGGTATTTTCTCCTTACGCATCTGT
GCGGTATTTCACACCGCAATGGTGCACTCTCAGTACAATCTGCTCTGATGCCGCATAGTTAAGCCAGTAT
ACACTCCGCTATCGCTACGTGACTGGGTCATGGCTGCGCCCCGACACCCGCCAACACCCGCTGACGCGCC
CTGACGGGCTTGTCTGCTCCCGGCATCCGCTTACAGACAAGCTGTGACCGTCTCCGGGAGCTGCATGTGT
CAGAGGTTTTCACCGTCATCACCGAAACGCGCGAGGCAGCTGCGGTAAAGCTCATCAGCGTGGTCGTGAA
GCGATTCACAGATGTCTGCCTGTTCATCCGCGTCCAGCTCGTTGAGTTTCTCCAGAAGCGTTAATGTCTG
GCTTCTGATAAAGCGGGCCATGTTAAGGGCGGTTTTTTCCTGTTTGGTCACTGATGCCTCCGTGTAAGGG
GGATTTCTGTTCATGGGGGTAATGATACCGATGAAACGAGAGAGGATGCTCACGATACGGGTTACTGATG
ATGAACATGCCCGGTTACTGGAACGTTGTGAGGGTAAACAACTGGCGGTATGGATGCGGCGGGACCAGAG
AAAAATCACTCAGGGTCAATGCCAGCGCTTCGTTAATACAGATGTAGGTGTTCCACAGGGTAGCCAGCAG
CATCCTGCGATGCAGATCCGGAACATAATGGTGCAGGGCGCTGACTTCCGCGTTTCCAGACTTTACGAAA
CACGGAAACCGAAGACCATTCATGTTGTTGCTCAGGTCGCAGACGTTTTGCAGCAGCAGTCGCTTCACGT
TCGCTCGCGTATCGGTGATTCATTCTGCTAACCAGTAAGGCAACCCCGCCAGCCTAGCCGGGTCCTCAAC
GACAGGAGCACGATCATGCGCACCCGTGGGGCCGCCATGCCGGCGATAATGGCCTGCTTCTCGCCGAAAC
GTTTGGTGGCGGGACCAGTGACGAAGGCTTGAGCGAGGGCGTGCAAGATTCCGAATACCGCAAGCGACAG
GCCGATCATCGTCGCGCTCCAGCGAAAGCGGTCCTCGCCGAAAATGACCCAGAGCGCTGCCGGCACCTGT
CCTACGAGTTGCATGATAAAGAAGACAGTCATAAGTGCGGCGACGATAGTCATGCCCCGCGCCCACCGGA
AGGAGCTGACTGGGTTGAAGGCTCTCAAGGGCATCGGTCGAGATCCCGGTGCCTAATGAGTGAGCTAACT
TACATTAATTGCGTTGCGCTCACTGCCCGCTTTCCAGTCGGGAAACCTGTCGTGCCAGCTGCATTAATGA
ATCGGCCAACGCGCGGGGAGAGGCGGTTTGCGTATTGGGCGCCAGGGTGGTTTTTCTTTTCACCAGTGAG
ACGGGCAACAGCTGATTGCCCTTCACCGCCTGGCCCTGAGAGAGTTGCAGCAAGCGGTCCACGCTGGTTT
GCCCCAGCAGGCGAAAATCCTGTTTGATGGTGGTTAACGGCGGGATATAACATGAGCTGTCTTCGGTATC
GTCGTATCCCACTACCGAGATGTCCGCACCAACGCGCAGCCCGGACTCGGTAATGGCGCGCATTGCGCCC
AGCGCCATCTGATCGTTGGCAACCAGCATCGCAGTGGGAACGATGCCCTCATTCAGCATTTGCATGGTTT
GTTGAAAACCGGACATGGCACTCCAGTCGCCTTCCCGTTCCGCTATCGGCTGAATTTGATTGCGAGTGAG
ATATTTATGCCAGCCAGCCAGACGCAGACGCGCCGAGACAGAACTTAATGGGCCCGCTAACAGCGCGATT
TGCTGGTGACCCAATGCGACCAGATGCTCCACGCCCAGTCGCGTACCGTCTTCATGGGAGAAAATAATAC
TGTTGATGGGTGTCTGGTCAGAGACATCAAGAAATAACGCCGGAACATTAGTGCAGGCAGCTTCCACAGC
AATGGCATCCTGGTCATCCAGCGGATAGTTAATGATCAGCCCACTGACGCGTTGCGCGAGAAGATTGTGC
ACCGCCGCTTTACAGGCTTCGACGCCGCTTCGTTCTACCATCGACACCACCACGCTGGCACCCAGTTGAT
CGGCGCGAGATTTAATCGCCGCGACAATTTGCGACGGCGCGTGCAGGGCCAGACTGGAGGTGGCAACGCC
AATCAGCAACGACTGTTTGCCCGCCAGTTGTTGTGCCACGCGGTTGGGAATGTAATTCAGCTCCGCCATC
GCCGCTTCCACTTTTTCCCGCGTTTTCGCAGAAACGTGGCTGGCCTGGTTCACCACGCGGGAAACGGTCT
GATAAGAGACACCGGCATACTCTGCGACATCGTATAACGTTACTGGTTTCACATTCACCACCCTGAATTG
ACTCTCTTCCGGGCGCTATCATGCCATACCGCGAAAGGTTTTGCGCCATTCGATGGTGTCCGGGATCTCG
ACGCTCTCCCTTATGCGACTCCTGCATTAGGAAGCAGCCCAGTAGTAGGTTGAGGCCGTTGAGCACCGCC
GCCGCAAGGAATGGTGCATGCAAGGAGATGGCGCCCAACAGTCCCCCGGCCACGGGGCCTGCCACCATAC
CCACGCCGAAACAAGCGCTCATGAGCCCGAAGTGGCGAGCCCGATCTTCCCCATCGGTGATGTCGGCGAT
ATAGGCGCCAGCAACCGCACCTGTGGCGCCGGTGATGCCGGCCACGATGCGTCCGGCGTAGAGGATCGAG
ATCGATCTCGATCCCGCGAAATTAATACGACTCACTATAGGGGAATTGTGAGCGGATAACAATTCCCCTC
TAGAAATAATTTTGTTTAACTTTAAGAAGGAGATATACATATGATGGCGAAGATTCATCACCATCATCAC
CATCACCATCACCACGGTAGCCTGCAAGATTCGGAAGTCAACCAAGAAGCAAAGCCGGAAGTCAAGCCGG
AAGTGAAACCGGAAACCCATATTAACCTGAAAGTTAGTGACGGCAGCTCTGAAATTTTCTTTAAGATCAA
AAAGACCACGCCGCTGCGTCGCCTGATGGAAGCGTTTGCCAAACGTCAGGGCAAGGAAATGGATAGCCTG
CGTTTCCTGTATGACGGTATTCGCATCCAGGCAGATCAAGCGCCGGAAGACCTGGACATGGAAGACAACG
ACATCATTGAAGCCCACCGTGAACAGATTGGCGGCTCTGGAGAGACCGGAGCGAGACGGGAGTCGTCTTC
GCTTTCCAGATCTGATAACTTGTGAAGACGACCATCGTCTCACAGTGGTCTC
